>Addgene plasmid #109223 | MoClo adapted pUC57-Amp Level 1 position 4 | addgene full sequence | sequence record 224316 | Addgene NGS Result
CCTCTAGAGTCGACCTGCAGGCATGCAAGCTTGGCGTAATCATGGTCATAGCTGTTTCCTGTGTGAAATT
GTTATCCGCTCACAATTCCACACAACATACGAGCCGGAAGCATAAAGTGTAAAGCCTGGGGTGCCTAATG
AGTGAGCTAACTCACATTAATTGCGTTGCGCTCACTGCCCGCTTTCCAGTCGGGAAACCTGTCGTGCCAG
CTGCGGTCTCACTCCCCATGGGAATTCGTAATTGTCTTCACAGAGTGGCCAGCCCCGACACCCGCCAACA
CCCGCTGACGCGCCCTGACGGGCTTGTCTGCTCCCGGCATCCGCTTACAGACAAGCTGTGACCGTCTCCG
GGAGCTGCATGTGTCAGAGGTTTTCACCGTCATCACCGAAACGCGCGAGACGAAAGGGCCTCGTGATACG
CCTATTTTTATAGGTTAATGTCATGATAATAATGGTTTCTTAGACGTCAGGTGGCACTTTTCGGGGAAAT
GTGCGCGGAACCCCTATTTGTTTATTTTTCTAAATACATTCAAATATGTATCCGCTCATGAGACAATAAC
CCTGATAAATGCTTCAATAATATTGAAAAAGGAAGAGTATGGGTATTCAACATTTCCGTGTCGCCCTTAT
TCCCTTTTTTGCGGCATTTTGCCTTCCTGTTTTTGCTCACCCAGAAACGCTGGTGAAAGTAAAAGATGCT
GAAGATCAGTTGGGTGCACGAGTGGGTTACATCGAACTGGATCTCAACAGCGGTAAGATCCTTGAGAGTT
TTCGCCCCGAAGAACGTTTTCCAATGATGAGCACTTTTAAAGTTCTGCTATGTGGCGCGGTATTATCCCG
TATTGACGCCGGGCAAGAGCAACTCGGTCGCCGCATACACTATTCTCAGAATGACTTGGTTGAGTACTCA
CCAGTCACAGAAAAGCATCTTACGGATGGCATGACAGTAAGAGAATTATGCAGTGCTGCCATAACCATGA
GTGATAACACTGCGGCCAACTTACTTCTGACAACGATCGGAGGACCGAAGGAGCTAACCGCTTTTTTGCA
CAACATGGGGGATCATGTAACTCGCCTTGATCGTTGGGAACCGGAGCTGAATGAAGCCATACCAAACGAC
GAGCGTGACACCACGATGCCTGTAGCAATGGCAACAACGTTGCGCAAACTATTAACTGGCGAACTACTTA
CTCTAGCTTCCCGGCAACAATTAATAGACTGGATGGAGGCGGATAAAGTTGCAGGACCACTTCTGCGCTC
GGCCCTTCCGGCTGGCTGGTTTATTGCTGATAAATCTGGAGCCGGTGAGCGTGGGTCTCGCGGTATCATT
GCAGCACTGGGGCCAGATGGTAAGCCCTCCCGTATCGTAGTTATCTACACGACGGGGAGTCAGGCAACTA
TGGATGAACGAAATAGACAGATCGCTGAGATAGGTGCCTCACTGATTAAGCATTGGTAACTGTCAGACCA
AGTTTACTCATATATACTTTAGATTGATTTAAAACTTCATTTTTAATTTAAAAGGATCTAGGTGAAGATC
CTTTTTGATAATCTCATGACCAAAATCCCTTAACGTGAGTTTTCGTTCCACTGAGCGTCAGACCCCGTAG
AAAAGATCAAAGGATCTTCTTGAGATCCTTTTTTTCTGCGCGTAATCTGCTGCTTGCAAACAAAAAAACC
ACCGCTACCAGCGGTGGTTTGTTTGCCGGATCAAGAGCTACCAACTCTTTTTCCGAAGGTAACTGGCTTC
AGCAGAGCGCAGATACCAAATACTGTTCTTCTAGTGTAGCCGTAGTTAGGCCACCACTTCAAGAACTCTG
TAGCACCGCCTACATACCTCGCTCTGCTAATCCTGTTACCAGTGGCTGCTGCCAGTGGCGATAAGTCGTG
TCTTACCGGGTTGGACTCAAGACGATAGTTACCGGATAAGGCGCAGCGGTCGGGCTGAACGGGGGGTTCG
TGCACACAGCCCAGCTTGGAGCGAACGACCTACACCGAACTGAGATACCTACAGCGTGAGCTATGAGAAA
GCGCCACGCTTCCCGAAGGGAGAAAGGCGGACAGGTATCCGGTAAGCGGCAGGGTCGGAACAGGAGAGCG
CACGAGGGAGCTTCCAGGGGGAAACGCCTGGTATCTTTATAGTCCTGTCGGGTTTCGCCACCTCTGACTT
GAGCGTCGATTTTTGTGATGCTCGTCAGGGGGGCGGAGCCTATGGAAAAACGCCAGCAACGCGGCCTTTT
TACGGTTCCTGGCCTTTTGCTGGCCTTTTGCTCACATGTTCTTTCCTGCGTTATCCCCTGATTCTGTGGA
TAACCGTATTACCGCCTTTGAGTGAGCTGATACCGCTCGCCGCAGCCGAACGACCGAGCGCAGCGAGTCA
GTGAGCGAGGAAGCGGAAGAGCGCCCAATACGCAAACCGCCTCTCCCCGCGCGTTGGCCGATTCATTAAT
GCAGCTGGCACGACAGGTTTCCCGACTGGAAAGCGGGCAGTGAGCGCAACGCAATTAATGTGAGTTAGCT
CACTCATTAGGCACCCCACACTTCGTGCAGAAGACAATCTGAGCGTGAGACCGTCACAGCTTGTCTGTAA
GCGGATGCCGGGAGCAGACAAGCCCGTCAGGGCGCGTCAGCGGGTGTTGGCGGGTGTCGGGGCTGGCTTA
ACTATGCGGCATCAGAGCAGATTGTACTGAGAGTGCACCATATGCGGTGTGAAATACCGCACAGATGCGT
AAGGAGAAAATACCGCATCAGGCGCCATTCGCCATTCAGGCTGCGCAACTGTTGGGAAGGGCGATCGGTG
CGGGCCTCTTCGCTATTACGCCAGCTGGCGAAAGGGGGATGTGCTGCAAGGCGATTAAGTTGGGTAACGC
CAGGGTTTTCCCAGTCACGACGTTGTAAAACGACGGCCAGTGAATTCGAGCTCGGTACCCGGGGAT
Features (pLannotate 1.2.2; 13 found; start..end, strand, type, name):
     69..85      -  protein_bind   lac operator: The lac repressor binds to the lac operator to inhibit transcription in E. coli. This inhibition can be relieved by adding lactose or isopropyl-β-D-thiogalactopyranoside (IPTG). lac repressor encoded by lacI
     93..123     -  promoter       lac promoter: promoter for the E. coli lac operon
    138..159     -  protein_bind   CAP binding site: CAP binding activates transcription in the presence of cAMP. E. coli catabolite activator protein
    172..214     -  CDS            lacI (fragment): lac repressor; lacI; The lac repressor binds to the lac operator to inhibit transcription in E. coli. This inhibition can be relieved by adding lactose or isopropyl-β-D-thiogalactopyranoside (IPTG).
    364..399     -  CDS            rop (fragment): Rop protein, which maintains plasmids at low copy number; rop
    494..598     +  promoter       AmpR promoter: bla
    603..1459    +  CDS            AmpR (fragment): β-lactamase; bla; confers resistance to ampicillin, carbenicillin, and related antibiotics
   1630..2218    +  rep_origin     ori: high-copy-number ColE1/pMB1/pBR322/pUC origin of replication
   2401..2493    +  CDS            lacI (fragment): lac repressor; lacI; The lac repressor binds to the lac operator to inhibit transcription in E. coli. This inhibition can be relieved by adding lactose or isopropyl-β-D-thiogalactopyranoside (IPTG).
   2506..2527    +  protein_bind   CAP binding site: CAP binding activates transcription in the presence of cAMP. E. coli catabolite activator protein
   2653..2752    +  misc_feature   bom (fragment): basis of mobility region from pBR322
   2758..2915    -  CDS            lacZα (fragment): LacZα fragment of β-galactosidase; lacZ fragment
   2912..32      +  misc_feature   MCS (across the origin): pUC18/19 multiple cloning site
