[The description below was written by a language model from this plasmid's Addgene catalogue record and pLannotate feature annotations shown in this document.]
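Description:
MoClo adapted pUC57-Amp Level 1 position 4 is an empty, non-binary acceptor vector for the MoClo (Golden Gate-based) modular cloning system. It was made by ligating a MoClo Level 1 cloning cassette into a 2,287 bp pUC57 backbone. The sequenced plasmid is 2,936 nt. It lacks the T-DNA borders and broad-host-range replication functions of the standard binary Level 1 vectors, so it is not meant for Agrobacterium-mediated delivery. It instead offers a small, high-copy plasmid for assembling plant transcription units that will be delivered directly by particle bombardment. The record is inconsistent about the cassette's origin: the backbone-modification field names pICH47732, while the resource field names pICH47761.

In E. coli the plasmid replicates from the high-copy ColE1/pUC origin and is selected with ampicillin through the bla gene and its own promoter. The cloning cassette carries a lacZα fragment under the lac promoter, with the lac operator and a CAP binding site, flanked by pUC18/19-type polylinker sequence. This gives blue/white screening, since replacing lacZα with assembled parts produces white colonies. The feature table does not annotate the Type IIS restriction sites or the position-specific fusion overhangs that define "position 4", so the record does not document these details. In the MoClo scheme, the position designation fixes where the resulting transcription unit sits when several Level 1 modules are later combined into a multigene construct. The remaining annotations (short lacI, rop and bom fragments and a second CAP site) appear to be backbone remnants rather than functional elements. No plant promoter, gene or plant selection marker is present, as expected for an empty backbone.
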