Addgene plasmid #109223: MoClo adapted pUC57-Amp Level 1 position 4
Purpose: (Empty Backbone) Non binary level 1 position 4 vector adapted for MoClo modular cloning useful for particle bombardment transformation of plants
Depositing lab: Elena Caro Bernat. Depositing organization: Centro de Biotecnología y Genómica de Plantas (UPM/INIA).
Backbone
  Vector backbone: pUC57
  Backbone size (bp): 2287
  Modifications to backbone: Backbone was ligated with MoClo cloning cassette from vector pICH47732
  Vector type: Synthetic Biology
  Selectable markers: LacZ alpha
Growth in bacteria
  Bacterial resistance: Ampicillin, 100 μg/mL
  Growth temperature: 37°C
  Growth strain: DH5alpha
  Copy number: High Copy
Gene/Insert
  Cloning method: Restriction Enzyme
Resource information
  A portion of this plasmid was derived from a plasmid made by: Vector backbone supplied by GenScript. Cloning cassette digested from plasmid pICH47761 (Addgene plasmid #48003)
Terms and licenses: Academic/Nonprofit Terms; Industry Terms: Not Available to Industry
How to cite: MoClo adapted pUC57-Amp Level 1 position 4 was a gift from Elena Caro Bernat (Addgene plasmid # 109223 ; http://n2t.net/addgene:109223 ; RRID:Addgene_109223)
